LOCUS       Exported 3423 bp ds-DNA circular SYN 12-MAY-2021
DEFINITION  Crispr repair template: add insertion site specific homology arms by
            PCR before insertion.
ACCESSION   .
VERSION     .
KEYWORDS    pJW2072
SOURCE      synthetic DNA construct
  ORGANISM  synthetic DNA construct
REFERENCE   1 (bases 1 to 3423)
  AUTHORS   Ashley G, Duong T, Levenson MT, Martinez MAQ, Johnsen LC, Hibshman
            JD, Saeger HN, Palmisano NJ, Doonan R, Martinez-Mendez R, Davidson
            B, Zhang W, Ragle JM, Medwig-Kinney TN, Sirota SS, Goldstein B,
            Matus DQ, Dickinson DJ, Reiner DJ, Ward JD
  TITLE     An expanded auxin-inducible degron toolkit for Caenorhabditis
            elegans
  JOURNAL   Genetics, 2021
REFERENCE   2 (bases 1 to 3423)
  AUTHORS   .
  TITLE     Direct Submission
  JOURNAL   Exported May 12, 2021 from SnapGene Server 1.1.58
            http://www.snapgene.com
FEATURES             Location/Qualifiers
     source          1..3423
                     /organism="synthetic DNA construct"
                     /mol_type="other DNA"
     terminator      2..88
                     /gene="Escherichia coli rrnB"
                     /label=rrnB T1 terminator
                     /note="transcription terminator T1 from the E. coli rrnB
                     gene"
     primer_bind     137..159
                     /label=M13/pUC Forward
                     /note="In lacZ gene"
     primer_bind     151..168
                     /label=M13 Forward
                     /note="In lacZ gene. Also called M13-F20 or M13 (-21)
                     Forward"
     primer_bind     152..168
                     /label=M13 fwd
                     /note="common sequencing primer, one of multiple similar
                     variants"
     CDS             1136..1225
                     /codon_start=1
                     /product="3 tandem Myc epitope tags"
                     /label=3xMyc
                     /translation="EQKLISEEDLEQKLISEEDLEQKLISEEDL"
     primer_bind     complement(1279..1298)
                     /label=T7
                     /note="T7 promoter, forward primer"
     promoter        complement(1280..1298)
                     /label=T7 promoter
                     /note="promoter for bacteriophage T7 RNA polymerase"
     primer_bind     complement(1303..1319)
                     /label=M13 rev
                     /note="common sequencing primer, one of multiple similar
                     variants"
     primer_bind     complement(1303..1319)
                     /label=M13 Reverse
                     /note="In lacZ gene. Also called M13-rev"
     primer_bind     complement(1421..1440)
                     /label=pENTR-R
                     /note="pENTR vectors, reverse primer"
     CDS             1432..2241
                     /codon_start=1
                     /gene="aph(3')-Ia"
                     /product="aminoglycoside phosphotransferase"
                     /label=KanR
                     /note="confers resistance to kanamycin in bacteria or G418
                     (Geneticin(R)) in eukaryotes"
                     /translation="MSHIQRETSRPRLNSNMDADLYGYKWARDNVGQSGATIYRLYGKP
                     DAPELFLKHGKGSVANDVTDEMVRLNWLTEFMPLPTIKHFIRTPDDAWLLTTAIPGKTA
                     FQVLEEYPDSGENIVDALAVFLRRLHSIPVCNCPFNSDRVFRLAQAQSRMNNGLVDASD
                     FDDERNGWPVEQVWKEMHKLLPFSPDSVVTHGDFSLDNLIFDEGKLIGCIDVGRVGIAD
                     RYQDLAILWNCLGEFSPSLQKRLFQKYGIDNPDMNKLQFHLMLDEFF"
     primer_bind     complement(1499..1518)
                     /label=Kan-R
                     /note="Kanamycin resistance gene, reverse primer"
     rep_origin      2388..2976
                     /direction=RIGHT
                     /label=ori
                     /note="high-copy-number ColE1/pMB1/pBR322/pUC origin of
                     replication"
     primer_bind     2877..2896
                     /label=pBR322ori-F
                     /note="pBR322 origin, forward primer"
     primer_bind     3130..3147
                     /label=L4440
                     /note="L4440 vector, forward primer"
     terminator      3306..3333
                     /label=rrnB T2 terminator
                     /note="transcription terminator T2 from the E. coli rrnB
                     gene"
ORIGIN
        1 gatttgtcct actcaggaga gcgttcaccg acaaacaaca gataaaacga aaggcccagt
       61 cttccgactg agcctttcgt tttatttgat gcctggcagt tccctactct cgcgttaacg
      121 ctagcatgga tgttttccca gtcacgacgt tgtaaaacga cggccagtct taagctcggg
      181 ccccggtggc ggtggatcgg gaggaggagg ttcgggtggc ggaggcagtg gaggtggcgg
      241 aagtggcggc ggtggttcag gaggaggcgg atccatggtc tccaaaggag aagctgtgat
      301 caaggagttc atgcgcttca aggttcacat ggaaggaagc atgaatggtc acgagttcga
      361 aatcgaagga gaaggggagg gccgcccgta cgagggaact cagaccgcca agctgaaggt
      421 caccaaggga ggtaagtttg tgataatcca atttcaattc gcaatggtca tcgttttttc
      481 aggaccactt ccattctcat gggatattct ctccccacaa ttcatgtacg gctcccgtgc
      541 tttcatcaaa cacccagccg acattccaga ttactacaag caatctttcc cagaaggctt
      601 caagtgggag cgtgtgatga acttcgagga tggtggagca gttacagtaa ctcaggacac
      661 ttctctcgag gtaagttttt actccgcttt taacaatggt tgtttgacat cattttttca
      721 ggatggcact ttgatctaca aggtcaagct ccgtggtacc aatttcccac cagatggacc
      781 agttatgcag aagaagacga tgggatggga ggcttccacc gaacgattgt acccagaaga
      841 tggagttctc aagggagaca tcaaaatggc tcttcgcctc aaggacggag gtaagtttga
      901 tgaaacggtt tcgtcttata tacactaatg gtacttttca ggacgttacc tggcggattt
      961 caagaccaca tacaaggcaa agaagccagt tcaaatgcca ggagcatata acgttgaccg
     1021 caagcttgat attacttccc ataatgaaga ctacacagtt gtagaacaat acgaacgatc
     1081 cgagggacgt cattcgaccg gaggaatgga cgagctgtac aagggagccg gatctgaaca
     1141 aaaacttatt tctgaagagg atcttgagca aaagctcatc tccgaggagg acctcgagca
     1201 gaagttgatc agcgaggaag acttgggagc atcgggagcc tcaggagcat cgtccggagg
     1261 cgccatccag ctgatatccc ctatagtgag tcgtattaca tggtcatagc tgtttcctgg
     1321 cagctctggc ccgtgtctca aaatctctga tgttacattg cacaagataa aaatatatca
     1381 tcatgaacaa taaaactgtc tgcttacata aacagtaata caaggggtgt tatgagccat
     1441 attcaacggg aaacgtcgag gccgcgatta aattccaaca tggatgctga tttatatggg
     1501 tataaatggg ctcgcgataa tgtcgggcaa tcaggtgcga caatctatcg cttgtatggg
     1561 aagcccgatg cgccagagtt gtttctgaaa catggcaaag gtagcgttgc caatgatgtt
     1621 acagatgaga tggtcagact aaactggctg acggaattta tgcctcttcc gaccatcaag
     1681 cattttatcc gtactcctga tgatgcatgg ttactcacca ctgcgatccc cggaaaaaca
     1741 gcattccagg tattagaaga atatcctgat tcaggtgaaa atattgttga tgcgctggca
     1801 gtgttcctgc gccggttgca ttcgattcct gtttgtaatt gtccttttaa cagcgatcgc
     1861 gtatttcgtc tcgctcaggc gcaatcacga atgaataacg gtttggttga tgcgagtgat
     1921 tttgatgacg agcgtaatgg ctggcctgtt gaacaagtct ggaaagaaat gcataaactt
     1981 ttgccattct caccggattc agtcgtcact catggtgatt tctcacttga taaccttatt
     2041 tttgacgagg ggaaattaat aggttgtatt gatgttggac gagtcggaat cgcagaccga
     2101 taccaggatc ttgccatcct atggaactgc ctcggtgagt tttctccttc attacagaaa
     2161 cggctttttc aaaaatatgg tattgataat cctgatatga ataaattgca gtttcatttg
     2221 atgctcgatg agtttttcta atcagaattg gttaattggt tgtaacactg gcagagcatt
     2281 acgctgactt gacgggacgg cgcaagctca tgaccaaaat cccttaacgt gagttacgcg
     2341 tcgttccact gagcgtcaga ccccgtagaa aagatcaaag gatcttcttg agatcctttt
     2401 tttctgcgcg taatctgctg cttgcaaaca aaaaaaccac cgctaccagc ggtggtttgt
     2461 ttgccggatc aagagctacc aactcttttt ccgaaggtaa ctggcttcag cagagcgcag
     2521 ataccaaata ctgttcttct agtgtagccg tagttaggcc accacttcaa gaactctgta
     2581 gcaccgccta catacctcgc tctgctaatc ctgttaccag tggctgctgc cagtggcgat
     2641 aagtcgtgtc ttaccgggtt ggactcaaga cgatagttac cggataaggc gcagcggtcg
     2701 ggctgaacgg ggggttcgtg cacacagccc agcttggagc gaacgaccta caccgaactg
     2761 agatacctac agcgtgagct atgagaaagc gccacgcttc ccgaagggag aaaggcggac
     2821 aggtatccgg taagcggcag ggtcggaaca ggagagcgca cgagggagct tccaggggga
     2881 aacgcctggt atctttatag tcctgtcggg tttcgccacc tctgacttga gcgtcgattt
     2941 ttgtgatgct cgtcaggggg gcggagccta tggaaaaacg ccagcaacgc ggccttttta
     3001 cggttcctgg ccttttgctg gccttttgct cacatgttct ttcctgcgtt atcccctgat
     3061 tctgtggata accgtattac cgcctttgag tgagctgata ccgctcgccg cagccgaacg
     3121 accgagcgca gcgagtcagt gagcgaggaa gcggaagagc gcccaatacg caaaccgcct
     3181 ctccccgcgc gttggccgat tcattaatgc agctggcacg acaggtttcc cgactggaaa
     3241 gcgggcagtg agcgcaacgc aattaatacg cgtaccgcta gccaggaaga gtttgtagaa
     3301 acgcaaaaag gccatccgtc aggatggcct tctgcttagt ttgatgcctg gcagtttatg
     3361 gcgggcgtcc tgcccgccac cctccgggcc gttgcttcac aacgttcaaa tccgctcccg
     3421 gcg
//
