[The description below was written by a language model from this plasmid's Addgene catalogue record and the feature table of its GenBank file.]
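Description:
pJW2072 is a 3.4 kb CRISPR repair-template plasmid for Caenorhabditis elegans genome editing, built by Gibson cloning in a pDONR221-derived backbone. It is maintained in E. coli as a high-copy plasmid through a ColE1/pUC-type origin and selected with kanamycin via the aph(3')-Ia (KanR) gene. The rrnB T1 and T2 terminators flank the cloning region, insulating it from read-through transcription. M13 forward and reverse primer sites, plus a T7 promoter on the reverse side, bracket the insert and are useful for sequencing.

The roughly 1.1 kb payload is a promoterless tagging cassette: a 30-amino-acid linker, the red fluorescent protein mScarlet-I, a 3xMyc epitope tag, and a 10-amino-acid linker. The "dpi" version of mScarlet-I carries silent mutations that remove piRNA recognition sites, a change intended to reduce germline silencing of the knock-in in worms. The plasmid contains no homology arms and no expression signals of its own. Instead, the cassette is amplified by PCR with primers that add arms specific to the chosen insertion site, and the product serves as the donor for Cas9-mediated homology-directed repair. This yields an in-frame fusion expressed from the endogenous locus that can be followed by fluorescence or detected with anti-Myc reagents, with the flanking linkers spacing the tag from the host protein.

It was deposited as part of an expanded auxin-inducible degron toolkit, although no degron is listed in this insert. Only the 3xMyc segment of the insert is annotated in the feature table. The catalogue lists hygromycin as a selectable marker, but no hygromycin resistance gene is annotated, and the plasmid's small size leaves little room for one.
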