Addgene plasmid #154334: pJW2072
Purpose: Crispr repair template: add insertion site specific homology arms by PCR before insertion
Depositing lab: Jordan Ward. Depositing organization: University of California, Santa Cruz. Publication: An expanded auxin-inducible degron toolkit for Caenorhabditis elegans. Ashley GE, Duong T, Levenson MT, Martinez MAQ, Johnson LC, Hibshman JD, Saeger HN, Palmisano NJ, Doonan R, Martinez-Mendez R, Davidson BR, Zhang W, Ragle JM, Medwig-Kinney TN, Sirota SS, Goldstein B, Matus DQ, Dickinson DJ, Reiner DJ, Ward JD. Genetics. 2021 Mar 31;217(3). pii: 6104563. doi: 10.1093/genetics/iyab006. PubMed 33677541.
Backbone
  Vector backbone: pDONR221
  Backbone size w/o insert (bp): 2360
  Vector type: Worm Expression, CRISPR
  Selectable markers: Hygromycin
Growth in bacteria
  Bacterial resistance: Kanamycin, 50 μg/mL
  Growth temperature: 37°C
  Growth strain: DH5alpha
  Copy number: High Copy
Gene/Insert
  Gene/Insert name: 30aa linker::mScarlet-I (dpi)::3xMyc::10aa linker
  Species: C. elegans (nematode), Synthetic
  Insert size (bp): 1131
  Mutation: Silent mutations to remove piRNA sites
  Cloning method: Gibson Cloning
  Sequencing primers: 5′ M13 Forward (tgtaaaacgacggccagt); 3′ M13 Reverse (caggaaacagctatgaccatg)
Terms and licenses: Academic/Nonprofit Terms; Industry Terms: Not Available to Industry
How to cite: pJW2072 was a gift from Jordan Ward (Addgene plasmid # 154334 ; http://n2t.net/addgene:154334 ; RRID:Addgene_154334)
